>Addgene plasmid #159676 | 1073A(HomeR1)=pBac-[Pol-γ35.HL-decPol-γ35-p10]-[U6-gRNA#1(Pol-γ35)]-[3xp3-GFP-SV40]-Pol-γ35.HR-[Opie2-dsRed-SV40] | addgene full sequence | sequence record 314890 | Addgene NGS Result
CCACGGACTTCCTAGTGGAACCACATCGCGCACTGGAGCACTTCTACAACATGCAGCGTGAGAGCAAGAT
CTGGTGGATGCGTCTTTCCTCGAATCCCAGTCGCTACCGCATCGTACCTTGCGATTTGGCTGAGGATCTC
AATCCCAACGACTATCAAGCCATCGATATCCGCACGAGCTACGGTGATGCAGGAGAAGTGACCGTGGAGC
AACTGAGCCTGGTGAGAATAGTGGACGACAAAGACTTCCGGCTGCCCGATGCGCGAACGGGTGAAATTGT
GCAACCGACTGTCATAAGGTCTGTGATAGAGCTGGAAACTACCACCTGCGGTAAGTGGTCATCATAACTA
TCTTTGAAAATCTTTCTATATTATTATCCTTTAGCTCTGCTTCTGGATGGCTGTGATCATGGCCGGGACT
CGCAATCCCTGCTCTTACACCGCGTTCTGGCGCCATATCAATGTGGAATTGCCTGTGTGGAAAGTGATTC
CGAGCTATCTGCTGACTTGTCTGATCTTTGTCAGCATCTGAAACATGTTCTCAACCACGCCGGTCTTAGA
CTTTCTGAAGGGGATGGAATTCGTACGACGAAGAACGCTTCTCATTTAGCAGAGCACTTGCTGGAAACGG
ATATGCTCGGCATACCTTATACACTTGTTATAAACGAGCAAACGCTAAGAAACGGACTGATGCAGTTGCG
CAGCCGGGACACACGCCTCGCCGAAACGATCCATATTAGTGACGTGCCCGATTACTTGTTGAACATCTTC
AAGAATTAGTTTAAACTGAATCGTTTTTAAAATAACAAATCAATTGTTTTATAATATTCGTACGATTCTT
TGATTATGTAATAAAATGTGATCATTAGGAAGATTACGAAAAATATAAAAAATATGAGTTCTGTGTGTAT
AACAAATGCTGTAAACGCCACAATTGTGTTTGTTGCAAATAAACCCATGATTATTTGATTAAAATTGTTG
TTTTCTTTGTTCATAGACAATAGTGTGTTTTGCCTAAACGTGTACTGCATAAACTCCATGCGAGTGTATA
GCGAGCTAGTGGCTAACGCTTGCCCCACCAAAGTAGATTCGTCAAAATCCTCAATTTCATCACCCTCCTC
CAAGTTTAACATTTGGCCGTCGGAATTAACTTCTAAAGATGCCACATAATCTAATAAATGAAATAGAGAT
TCAAACGTGGCGTCATCGTCCGTTTCGACCATTTCCGAAAAGAACTCGGGCATAAACTCTATGATTTCTC
TGGACGTGGTGTTGTCGAAACTCTCAAAGTACGCAGTCAGGAACGTGCGCGACATGTCGTCGGGAAACTC
GCGCGGAAACATGTTGTTGTAACCGAACGGGTCCCATAGCGCCAAAACCAAATCTGCCAGCGTCAATAGA
ATGAGCACGATGCCGACAATGGAGCTGGCTTGGATAGCGATTCGAGTTAATACGTAGAATTCTTTTTTGC
TCACCTGTGATTGCTCCTACTCAAATACAAAAACATCAAATTTTCTGTCAATAAAGCATATTTATTTATA
TTTATTTTACAGGAAAGAATTCCTTTTAAAGTGTATTTTAACCTATAATGAAAAACGATTAAAAAAAATA
CATAAAATAATTCGAAAATTTTTGAATAGCCCAGGTTGATAAAAATTCATTTCATACGTTTTATAACTTA
TGCCCCTAAGTATTTTTTGACCATAGTGTTTCAATTCTACATTAATTTTACAGAGTAGAATGAAACGCCA
CCTACTCAGCCAAGAGGCGAAAAGGTTAGCTCGCCAAGCAGAGAGGGCGCCAGTGCTCACTACTTTTTAT
AATTCTCAACTTCTTTTTCCAGACTCAGTTCGTATATATAGACCTATTTTCAATTTAACGTCGGCGCAGC
CGGGACACAAGGCGTTTTAGAGCTAGAAATAGCAAGTTAAAATAAGGCTAGTCCGTTATCAACTTGAAAA
AGTGGCACCGAGTCGGTGCTTTTTTTTTTGCTAGCAATTCGAGCTCGCCCGGGGATCTAATTCAATTAGA
GACTAATTCAATTAGAGCTAATTCAATTAGGATCCAAGCTTATCGATTTCGAACCCTCGACCGCCGGAGT
ATAAATAGAGGCGCTTCGTCTACGGAGCGACAATTCAATTCAAACAAGCAAAGTGAACACGTCGCTAAGC
GAAAGCTAAGCAAATAAACAAGCGCAGCTGAACAAGCTAAACAATCGGGGTACCGCTAGAGTCGACGGTA
CGATCCACCGGTCGCCACCTCGAGCAAAATGAGCAAGGGCGAGGAGCTGTTCACCGGGGTGGTGCCCATC
CTGGTCGAGCTGGACGGCGACGTAAACGGCCACAAGTTCAGCGTGTCCGGCGAGGGCGAGGGCGATGCCA
CCTACGGCAAGCTGACCCTGAAGTTCATCTGCACCACCGGCAAGCTGCCCGTGCCCTGGCCCACCCTCGT
GACCACCCTGACCTACGGCGTGCAGTGCTTCAGCCGCTACCCCGACCACATGAAGCAGCACGACTTCTTC
AAGTCCGCCATGCCCGAAGGCTACGTCCAGGAGCGCACCATCTTCTTCAAGGACGACGGCAACTACAAGA
CCCGCGCCGAGGTGAAGTTCGAGGGCGACACCCTGGTGAACCGCATCGAGCTGAAGGGCATCGACTTCAA
GGAGGACGGCAACATCCTGGGGCACAAGCTGGAGTACAACTACAACAGCCACAACGTCTATATCATGGCC
GACAAGCAGAAGAACGGCATCAAGGTGAACTTCAAGATCCGCCACAACATCGAGGACGGCAGCGTGCAGC
TCGCCGACCACTACCAGCAGAACACCCCCATCGGCGACGGCCCCGTGCTGCTGCCCGACAACCACTACCT
GAGCACCCAGTCCGCCCTGAGCAAAGACCCCAACGAGAAGCGCGATCACATGGTCCTGCTGGAGTTCGTG
ACCGCCGCCGGGATCACTCTCGGCATGGACGAGCTGTACAAGTAAGCGGCCGCGACTCTAGATCATAATC
AGCCATACCACATTTGTAGAGGTTTTACTTGCTTTAAAAAACCTCCCACACCTCCCCCTGAACCTGAAAC
ATAAAATGAATGCAATTGTTGTTGTTAACTTGTTTATTGCAGCTTATAATGGTTACAAATAAAGCAATAG
CATCACAAATTTCACAAATAAAGCATTTTTTTCACTGCATTCTAGTTGTGGTTTGTCCAAACTCATCAAT
GTATCTTAAAGCTTTTAATTAAGGCTGGCGGAGACCATACACATAAGCGATGTACCGGACTATTTATTAA
ATATATTTAAAAACTAAAAAAAACAACCAGGGGCTACATAAAGTCGCAGAGATATTGGCGGACATTAAAG
CCCACCACCTTGCCAATCTGCAGGACAAACTCCAAGCCAATGGTGCACTGCAGCCTAGCGGAACCTTCCA
TTATGTTTTGTTCGCCGGAGACGAAGCTTAGTAGATTGAGGTGCACCAAAGTTGAGATCTGGGAGAGAAG
GTTGCAGGTCAGACCGACTTTCTCCTCTAGAATGGCGTAGAAGATGGCCAGCAAACGATCGATGCTAAAG
GATTTGGGTCCCAAAGTGGTGGACATTTTCTCCGTGGTCTAAAAGGTATTAAAATAAGCAAATGGAGTCA
TCGAAAAATTGAATAACCCACCTTGGCTCTGGCGTTGACCGTCTGCATCCGCTTTCGCTGTTTTCCATGG
TGCTTGACGAACAATCGCTTGTCCTGCTTGGCGGCATTGTGGCTGGCCAAAAAGGCAGCGATCAACAGAA
ATTTGGCATAGTAGGGCAGCTCCAGCGACTGCGCCAGCTTGCGAACGCTCTGATCTTCTATGGCGGTGAA
ATCTTCAACTTCTTCCGCGGGTTTTTCAATTCGCATATAAATCTGGGTTAAGGCGGAACGCAGTGGTCCA
GCTATATGCCGGCGCGCCCATACTCGGTGGCCTCCCCACCACCAACTTTTTTGCACTGCAAAAAAACACG
CTTTTGCACGCGGGCCCATACATAGTACAAACTCTACGTTTCGTAGACTATTTTACATAAATAGTCTACA
CCGTTGTATACGCTCCAAATACACTACCACACATTGAACCTTTTTGCAGTGCAAAAAAGTACGTGTCGGC
AGTCACGTAGGCCGGCCTTATCGGGTCGCGTCCTGTCACGTACGAATCACATTATCGGACCGGACGAGTG
TTGTCTTATCGTGACAGGACGCCAGCTTCCTGTGTTGCTAACCGCAGCCGGACGCAACTCCTTATCGGAA
CAGGACGCGCCTCCATATCAGCCGCGCGTTATCTCATGCGCGTGACCGGACACGAGGCGCCCGTCCCGCT
TATCGCGCCTATAAATACAGCCCGCAACGATCTGGTAAACACAGTTGAACAGCATCTGTTACAGCGACAC
AACATGAGCCGGTCCAACAACGCCAACGCGCCCACGCCATCCAACCGCCGCCGCAACCTGTCTCTGGTGA
TGGTGCGCTCCTCCAAGAACGTCATCAAGGAGTTCATGCGCTTCAAGGTGCGCATGGAGGGCACCGTGAA
CGGCCACGAGTTCGAGATCGAGGGCGAGGGCGAGGGCCGCCCCTACGAGGGCCACAACACCGTGAAGCTG
AAGGTGACCAAGGGCGGCCCCCTGCCCTTCGCCTGGGACATCCTGTCCCCCCAGTTCCAGTACGGCTCCA
AGGTGTACGTGAAGCACCCCGCCGACATCCCCGACTACAAGAAGCTGTCCTTCCCCGAGGGCTTCAAGTG
GGAGCGCGTGATGAACTTCGAGGACGGCGGCGTGGTGACCGTGACCCAGGACTCCTCCCTGCAGGACGGC
TGCTTCATCTACAAGGTGAAGTTCATCGGCGTGAACTTCCCCTCCGACGGCCCCGTAATGCAGAAGAAGA
CCATGGGCTGGGAGGCCTCCACCGAGCGCCTGTACCCCCGCGACGGCGTGCTGAAGGGCGAGATCCACAA
GGCCCTGAAGCTGAAGGACGGCGGCCACTACCTGGTGGAGTTCAAGTCCATCTACATGGCCAAGAAGCCC
GTGCAGCTGCCCGGCTACTACTACGTGGACTCCAAGCTGGACATCACCTCCCACAACGAGGACTACACCA
TCGTGGAGCAGTACGAGCGCACCGAGGGCCGCCACCACCTGTTCCTGTAGGACTCTAGATCATAATCAGC
CATACCACATTTGTAGAGGTTTTACTTGCTTTAAAAAACCTCCCACACCTCCCCCTGAACCTGAAACATA
AAATGAATGCAATTGTTGTTGTTAACTTGTTTATTGCAGCTTATAATGGTTACAAATAAAGCAATAGCAT
CACAAATTTCACAAATAAAGCATTTTTTTCACTGCATTCTAGTTGTGGTTTGTCCAAACTCATCAATGTA
TCTTAAAGCTTCTAGGCCGGCCGATCTCGGATCTGACAATGTTCAGTGCAGAGACTCGGCTACGCCTCGT
GGACTTTGAAGTTGACCAACAATGTTTATTCTTACCTCTAATAGTCCTCTGTGGCAAGGTCAAGATTCTG
TTAGAAGCCAATGAAGAACCTGGTTGTTCAATAACATTTTGTTCGTCTAATATTTCACTACCGCTTGACG
TTGGCTGCACTTCATGTACCTCATCTATAAACGCTTCTTCTGTATCGCTCTGGACGTCATCTTCACTTAC
GTGATCTGATATTTCACTGTCAGAATCCTCACCAACAAGCTCGTCATCGCTTTGCAGAAGAGCAGAGAGG
ATATGCTCATCGTCTAAAGAACTACCCATTTTATTATATATTAGTCACGATATCTATAACAAGAAAATAT
ATATATAATAAGTTATCACGTAAGTAGAACATGAAATAACAATATAATTATCGTATGAGTTAAATCTTAA
AAGTCACGTAAAAGATAATCATGCGTCATTTTGACTCACGCGGTCGTTATAGTTCAAAATCAGTGACACT
TACCGCATTGACAAGCACGCCTCACGGGAGCTCCAAGCGGCGACTGAGATGTCCTAAATGCACAGCGACG
GATTCGCGCTATTTAGAAAGAGAGAGCAATATTTCAAGAATGCATGCGTCAATTTTACGCAGACTATCTT
TCTAGGGTTAAAAAAGATTTGCGCTTTACTCGACCTAAACTTTAAACACGTCATAGAATCTTCGTTTGAC
AAAAACCACATTGTGGCCAAGCTGTGTGACGCGACGCGCGCTAAAGAATGGCAAACCAAGTCGCGCGAGC
GTCGACTCTAGAGGATCCCCGGGTACCGAGCTCGAATTCGTAATCATGTCATAGCTGTTTCCTGTGTGAA
ATTGTTATCCGCTCACAATTCCACACAACATACGAGCCGGAAGCATAAAGTGTAAAGCCTGGGGTGCCTA
ATGAGTGAGCTAACTCACATTAATTGCGTTGCGCTCACTGCCCGCTTTCCAGTCGGGAAACCTGTCGTGC
CAGCTGCATTAATGAATCGGCCAACGCGCGGGGAGAGGCGGTTTGCGTATTGGGCGCTCTTCCGCTTCCT
CGCTCACTGACTCGCTGCGCTCGGTCGTTCGGCTGCGGCGAGCGGTATCAGCTCACTCAAAGGCGGTAAT
ACGGTTATCCACAGAATCAGGGGATAACGCAGGAAAGAACATGTGAGCAAAAGGCCAGCAAAAGGCCAGG
AACCGTAAAAAGGCCGCGTTGCTGGCGTTTTTCCATAGGCTCCGCCCCCCTGACGAGCATCACAAAAATC
GACGCTCAAGTCAGAGGTGGCGAAACCCGACAGGACTATAAAGATACCAGGCGTTTCCCCCTGGAAGCTC
CCTCGTGCGCTCTCCTGTTCCGACCCTGCCGCTTACCGGATACCTGTCCGCCTTTCTCCCTTCGGGAAGC
GTGGCGCTTTCTCATAGCTCACGCTGTAGGTATCTCAGTTCGGTGTAGGTCGTTCGCTCCAAGCTGGGCT
GTGTGCACGAACCCCCCGTTCAGCCCGACCGCTGCGCCTTATCCGGTAACTATCGTCTTGAGTCCAACCC
GGTAAGACACGACTTATCGCCACTGGCAGCAGCCACTGGTAACAGGATTAGCAGAGCGAGGTATGTAGGC
GGTGCTACAGAGTTCTTGAAGTGGTGGCCTAACTACGGCTACACTAGAAGAACAGTATTTGGTATCTGCG
CTCTGCTGAAGCCAGTTACCTTCGGAAAAAGAGTTGGTAGCTCTTGATCCGGCAAACAAACCACCGCTGG
TAGCGGTGGTTTTTTTGTTTGCAAGCAGCAGATTACGCGCAGAAAAAAAGGATCTCAAGAAGATCCTTTG
ATCTTTTCTACGGGGTCTGACGCTCAGTGGAACGAAAACTCACGTTAAGGGATTTTGGTCATGAGATTAT
CAAAAAGGATCTTCACCTAGATCCTTTTAAATTAAAAATGAAGTTTTAAATCAATCTAAAGTATATATGA
GTAAACTTGGTCTGACAGTTACCAATGCTTAATCAGTGAGGCACCTATCTCAGCGATCTGTCTATTTCGT
TCATCCATAGTTGCCTGACTCCCCGTCGTGTAGATAACTACGATACGGGAGGGCTTACCATCTGGCCCCA
GTGCTGCAATGATACCGCGAGACCCACGCTCACCGGCTCCAGATTTATCAGCAATAAACCAGCCAGCCGG
AAGGGCCGAGCGCAGAAGTGGTCCTGCAACTTTATCCGCCTCCATCCAGTCTATTAATTGTTGCCGGGAA
GCTAGAGTAAGTAGTTCGCCAGTTAATAGTTTGCGCAACGTTGTTGCCATTGCTACAGGCATCGTGGTGT
CACGCTCGTCGTTTGGTATGGCTTCATTCAGCTCCGGTTCCCAACGATCAAGGCGAGTTACATGATCCCC
CATGTTGTGCAAAAAAGCGGTTAGCTCCTTCGGTCCTCCGATCGTTGTCAGAAGTAAGTTGGCCGCAGTG
TTATCACTCATGGTTATGGCAGCACTGCATAATTCTCTTACTGTCATGCCATCCGTAAGATGCTTTTCTG
TGACTGGTGAGTACTCAACCAAGTCATTCTGAGAATAGTGTATGCGGCGACCGAGTTGCTCTTGCCCGGC
GTCAATACGGGATAATACCGCGCCACATAGCAGAACTTTAAAAGTGCTCATCATTGGAAAACGTTCTTCG
GGGCGAAAACTCTCAAGGATCTTACCGCTGTTGAGATCCAGTTCGATGTAACCCACTCGTGCACCCAACT
GATCTTCAGCATCTTTTACTTTCACCAGCGTTTCTGGGTGAGCAAAAACAGGAAGGCAAAATGCCGCAAA
AAAGGGAATAAGGGCGACACGGAAATGTTGAATACTCATACTCTTCCTTTTTCAATATTATTGAAGCATT
TATCAGGGTTATTGTCTCATGAGCGGATACATATTTGAATGTATTTAGAAAAATAAACAAATAGGGGTTC
CGCGCACATTTCCCCGAAAAGTGCCACCTGACGTCTAAGAAACCATTATTATCATGACATTAACCTATAA
AAATAGGCGTATCACGAGGCCCTTTCGTCTCGCGCGTTTCGGTGATGACGGTGAAAACCTCTGACACATG
CAGCTCCCGGAGACGGTCACAGCTTGTCTGTAAGCGGATGCCGGGAGCAGACAAGCCCGTCAGGGCGCGT
CAGCGGGTGTTGGCGGGTGTCGGGGCTGGCTTAACTATGCGGCATCAGAGCAGATTGTACTGAGAGTGCA
CCATATGCGGTGTGAAATACCGCACAGATGCGTAAGGAGAAAATACCGCATCAGGCGCCATTCGCCATTC
AGGCTGCGCAACTGTTGGGAAGGGCGATCGGTGCGGGCCTCTTCGCTATTACGCCAGCTGGCGAAAGGGG
GATGTGCTGCAAGGCGATTAAGTTGGGTAACGCCAGGGTTTTCCCAGTCACGACGTTGTAAAACGACGGC
CAGTGCCAAGCTTTGTTTAAAAATATAACAAAATTGTGATCCCACAAAATGAAGTGGGGCAAAATCAAAT
AATTAATAGTGTCCGTAAACTTGTTGGTCTTCAACTTTTTGAGGAACACGTTGGACGGCAAATCCGTGAC
TATAACACAAGTTGATTTAATAATTTTAGCCAACACGTCGGGCTGCGTGTTTTTTGCCGACGCGTCTGTG
TACACGTTGATTAACTGGTCGATTAAACTGTTGAAATAATTTAATTTTTGGTTCTTCTTTAAATCTGTGA
TGAAATTTTTTAAAATAACTTTAAATTCTTCATTGGTAAAAAATGCCACGTTTTGCAACTTGTGAGGGTC
TAATATGAGGTCAAACTCAGTAGGAGTTTTATCCAAAAAAGAAAACATGATTACGTCTGTACACGAACGC
GTATTAACGCAGAGTGCAAAGTATAAGAGGGTTAAAAAATATATTTTACGCACCATATACGCATCGGGTT
GATATCGTTAATATGGATCAATTTGAACAGTTGATTAACGTGTCTCTGCTCAAGTCTTTGATCAAAACGC
AAATCGACGAAAATGTGTCGGACAATATCAAGTCGATGAGCGAAAAACTAAAAAGGCTAGAATACGACAA
TCTCACAGACAGCGTTGAGATATACGGTATTCACGACAGCAGGCTGAATAATAAAAAAATTAGAAACTAT
TATTTAACCCTAGAAAGATAATCATATTGTGACGTACGTTAAAGATAATCATGCGTAAAATTGACGCATG
TGTTTTATCGGTCTGTATATCGAGGTTTATTTATTAATTTGAATAGATATTAAGTTTTATTATATTTACA
CTTACATACTAATAATAAATTCAACAAACAATTTATTTATGTTTATTTATTTATTAAAAAAAAACAAAAA
CTCAAAATTTCTTCTATAAAGTAACAAAACTTTTAAACATTCTCTCTTTTACAAAAATAAACTTATTTTG
TACTTTAAAAACAGTCATGTTGTATTATAAAATAAGTAATTAGCTTAACTTATACATAATAGAAACAAAT
TATACTTATTAGTCAGTCAGAAACAACTTTGGCACATATCAATATTATGCTCTCGACAAATAACTTTTTT
GCATTTTTTGCACGATGCATTTGCCTTTCGCCTTATTTTAGAGGGGCAGTAAGTACAGTAAGTACGTTTT
TTCATTACTGGCTCTTCAGTACTGTCATCTGATGTACCAGGCACTTCATTTGGCAAAATATTAGAGATAT
TATCGCGCAAATATCTCTTCAAAGTAGGAGCTTCTAAACGCTTACGCATAAACGATGACGTCAGGCTCAT
GTAAAGGTTTCTCATAAATTTTTTGCGACTTTGAACCTTTTCTCCCTTGCTACTGACATTATGGCTGTAT
ATAATAAAAGAATTTATGCAGGCAATGTTTATCATTCCGTACAATAATGCCATAGGCCACCTATTCGTCT
TCCTACTGCAGGTCATCACAGAACACATTTGGTCTAGCGTGTCCACTCCGCCTTTAGTTTGATTATAATA
CATAACCATTTGCGGTTTACCGGTACTTTCGTTGATAGAAGCATCCTCATCACAAGATGATAATAAGTAT
ACCATCTTAGCTGGCTTCGGTTTATATGAGACGAGAGTAAGGGGTCCGTCAAAACAAAACATCGATGTTC
CCACTGGCCTGGAGCGACTGTTTTTCAGTACTTCCGGTATCTCGCGTTTGTTTGATCGCACGGTTCCCAC
AATGGTAATTCGAGCTCGCCCGGGGTCCTAGG
Features (pLannotate 1.2.2; 30 found; start..end, strand, type, name):
      3..776     +  CDS            DNApol-gamma35 (fragment): DPOG2_DROME - Also known as DNApol-gamma From Drosophila melanogaster (Fruit fly).
    800..1450    -  CDS            P74 (fragment): PIF0_NPVAC - Experimental evidence at protein level: Swiss-Prot protein existence level 1. Plays an essential role for oral infectivity of occlusion- derived virus (ODV) and functions also in host midgut attachment and fusion by binding to a specific host receptor. From Autographa californica nuclear polyhedrosis virus (AcMNPV).
   1463..1883    +  promoter       dU6-3 promoter: RNA polymerase III promoter for Drosophila U6-3 snRNA (Port et al., 2014)
   1904..1979    +  misc_RNA       gRNA scaffold: guide RNA scaffold for the Streptococcus pyogenes CRISPR/Cas9 system
   2094..2216    +  promoter       hsp70 promoter (fragment): Drosophila melanogaster hsp70Bb promoter
   2270..2985    +  CDS            EGFP (fragment): the original enhanced GFP (Yang et al., 1996) mammalian codon-optimized
   3001..3084    +  CDS            large T antigen (fragment): large T antigen from SV40 (simian virus 40)
   3107..3228    +  polyA_signal   SV40 poly(A) signal: SV40 polyadenylation signal
   3242..3304    +  CDS            DNApol-gamma35 (fragment): DPOG2_DROME - Also known as DNApol-gamma From Drosophila melanogaster (Fruit fly).
   3327..3608    -  CDS            Orc5 (fragment): ORC5_DROME - Experimental evidence at protein level: Swiss-Prot protein existence level 1. Component of the origin recognition complex (ORC) that binds origins of replication. DNA-binding is ATP-dependent, however specific DNA sequences that define origins of replication have not been identified so far. ORC is required to assemble the pre-replication complex necessary to initiate DNA replication (By similarity). From Drosophila melanogaster (Fruit fly).
   3662..3946    -  CDS            Orc5 (fragment): ORC5_DROME - Experimental evidence at protein level: Swiss-Prot protein existence level 1. Component of the origin recognition complex (ORC) that binds origins of replication. DNA-binding is ATP-dependent, however specific DNA sequences that define origins of replication have not been identified so far. ORC is required to assemble the pre-replication complex necessary to initiate DNA replication (By similarity). From Drosophila melanogaster (Fruit fly).
   3940..4400    +  promoter       OpIE-2 promoter (fragment): immediate-early gene 2 from the Orgyia pseudotsugata multicapsid nucleopolyhedrovirus; strong constitutive baculovirus promoter for insect cell expression
   4414..4479    +  CDS            IE2 (fragment): VIE2_NPVOP - Protein inferred from homology: Swiss-Prot protein existence level 3. RING-finger E3 ubiquitin ligase that plays an important regulatory role during the initial stages of infection. Migrates to specific nuclear foci early in infection supposely to prepare the sites for viral replication by targeting and ubiquitinating host proteins. From Orgyia pseudotsugata multicapsid polyhedrosis virus (OpMNPV).
   4480..5160    +  CDS            DsRed1: wild-type DsRed mammalian codon-optimized
   5168..5251    +  CDS            large T antigen (fragment): large T antigen from SV40 (simian virus 40)
   5274..5395    +  polyA_signal   SV40 poly(A) signal: SV40 polyadenylation signal
   6098..6238    +  CDS            FP (fragment): FP25_NPVAC - Experimental evidence at protein level: Swiss-Prot protein existence level 1. From Autographa californica nuclear polyhedrosis virus (AcMNPV).
   6231..6269    -  misc_feature   MCS (fragment): pUC18/19 multiple cloning site
   6300..6322    -  protein_bind   lac operator (fragment): The lac repressor binds to the lac operator to inhibit transcription in E. coli. This inhibition can be relieved by adding lactose or isopropyl-β-D-thiogalactopyranoside (IPTG). lac repressor encoded by lacI
   6326..6356    -  promoter       lac promoter: promoter for the E. coli lac operon
   6371..6392    -  protein_bind   CAP binding site: CAP binding activates transcription in the presence of cAMP. E. coli catabolite activator protein
   6405..6497    -  CDS            lacI (fragment): lac repressor; lacI; The lac repressor binds to the lac operator to inhibit transcription in E. coli. This inhibition can be relieved by adding lactose or isopropyl-β-D-thiogalactopyranoside (IPTG).
   6680..7268    -  rep_origin     ori: high-copy-number ColE1/pMB1/pBR322/pUC origin of replication
   7439..8299    -  CDS            AmpR: β-lactamase; bla; confers resistance to ampicillin, carbenicillin, and related antibiotics
   8300..8404    -  promoter       AmpR promoter: bla
   8499..8534    +  CDS            rop (fragment): Rop protein, which maintains plasmids at low copy number; rop
   8636..8735    +  misc_feature   bom (fragment): basis of mobility region from pBR322
   8741..8895    -  CDS            lacZα (fragment): LacZα fragment of β-galactosidase; lacZ fragment
   8899..9366    -  CDS            LEF-9 (fragment): LEF9_NPVAC - Experimental evidence at protein level: Swiss-Prot protein existence level 1. Component of the viral DNA-dependent RNA polymerase which is composed of four equimolar subunits of LEF-4, LEF-8, LEF-9, and p47. Plays an essential role in late and very late gene expression. From Autographa californica nuclear polyhedrosis virus (AcMNPV).
   9393..9596    +  CDS            FP (fragment): FP25_NPVAC - Experimental evidence at protein level: Swiss-Prot protein existence level 1. From Autographa californica nuclear polyhedrosis virus (AcMNPV).
