[The description below was written by a language model from this plasmid's Addgene catalogue record and pLannotate feature annotations shown in this document.]
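Description:
1073A(HomeR1) is a piggyBac (pBac) insect transformation plasmid carrying the HomeR#1 "home and rescue" gene drive element for Drosophila melanogaster. It is maintained in E. coli on a pUC-type high-copy ColE1 origin with ampicillin resistance (AmpR). The annotated baculovirus-derived fragments (FP25, LEF-9) in the backbone are probably AcMNPV sequences that accompany the piggyBac arms in such vectors, although the transposon terminal repeats themselves are not annotated in the feature table.

The roughly 5.4 kb payload targets DNApol-γ35 (CG33650), which encodes a subunit of the mitochondrial DNA polymerase. A left homology arm runs into a recoded rescue copy of Pol-γ35. Its 3′ region is the baculovirus p10 element named in the construct, which the annotation picks up as an adjacent P74 fragment. Next, a Drosophila U6-3 Pol III promoter drives gRNA#1 fused to the S. pyogenes Cas9 scaffold, directing cleavage at site #1 of the endogenous gene. A 3xP3-EGFP marker follows, built on an hsp70 minimal promoter with an SV40 polyadenylation signal, and gives eye-specific fluorescence that tracks the drive element. The right homology arm contains the end of Pol-γ35 and neighbouring Orc5 sequence. Outside the arms, an OpIE-2 promoter drives DsRed with SV40 poly(A).

The record states that the element can be integrated by piggyBac transposition or inserted at Pol-γ35 site #1 by homology-directed repair. Because the DsRed cassette lies outside the homology arms, it should mark transposon or whole-plasmid integration rather than precise HDR. No Cas9 is annotated, so the nuclease must be supplied separately. In use, cleavage of wild-type alleles combined with the cleavage-resistant rescue is intended to favour inheritance of the element, for confinable population modification studies.
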