Addgene plasmid #159676: 1073A(HomeR1)=pBac-[Pol-γ35.HL-decPol-γ35-p10]-[U6-gRNA#1(Pol-γ35)]-[3xp3-GFP-SV40]-Pol-γ35.HR-[Opie2-dsRed-SV40]
Purpose: Plasmid provides the HomeR#1 gene drive element harboring a rescue, gRNA#1, and 3xP3-eGFP that can be integrated via pBac and inserted at Pol-γ35 site #1 via HDR.
Depositing lab: Omar Akbari. Depositing organization: University of California, San Diego (UCSD). Publication: A confinable home and rescue gene drive for population modification. Kandul NP, Liu J, Bennett JB, Marshall JM, Akbari OS. Elife. 2021 Mar 5;10. pii: 65939. doi: 10.7554/eLife.65939. PubMed 33666174.
Backbone
  Vector backbone: pBac
  Vector type: Insect Expression
Growth in bacteria
  Bacterial resistance: Ampicillin, 100 μg/mL
  Growth temperature: 37°C
  Growth strain: DH5alpha
  Copy number: High Copy
Gene/Insert
  Gene/Insert name: pBac-[Pol-γ35.HL-decPol-γ35-p10]-[U6-gRNA#1(Pol-γ35)]-[3xp3-GFP-SV40]-Pol-γ35.HR-[Opie2-dsRed-SV40]
  Species: D. melanogaster (fly)
  Insert size (bp): 5400
  GenBank ID: DNApol-γ35 (CG33650)
Terms and licenses: Academic/Nonprofit Terms; Industry Terms: Not Available to Industry
How to cite: 1073A(HomeR1)=pBac-[Pol-γ35.HL-decPol-γ35-p10]-[U6-gRNA#1(Pol-γ35)]-[3xp3-GFP-SV40]-Pol-γ35.HR-[Opie2-dsRed-SV40] was a gift from Omar Akbari (Addgene plasmid # 159676 ; http://n2t.net/addgene:159676 ; RRID:Addgene_159676)
